>Addgene plasmid #227246 | EF1α-TetOn3G_2x cHS4_pTRE3G-loxP-EGFP-lox2272 [AAVS1] | addgene full sequence | sequence record 450569 | Addgene NGS Result
ACTTTTCGGGGAAATGTGCGCGGAACCCCTATTTGTTTATTTTTCTAAATACATTCAAATATGTATCCGC
TCATGAGACAATAACCCTGATAAATGCTTCAATAATATTGAAAAAGGAAGAGTATGAGTATTCAACATTT
CCGTGTCGCCCTTATTCCCTTTTTTGCGGCATTTTGCCTTCCTGTTTTTGCTCACCCAGAAACGCTGGTG
AAAGTAAAAGATGCTGAAGATCAGTTGGGTGCACGAGTGGGTTACATCGAACTGGATCTCAACAGCGGTA
AGATCCTTGAGAGTTTTCGCCCCGAAGAACGTTTTCCAATGATGAGCACTTTTAAAGTTCTGCTATGTGG
CGCGGTATTATCCCGTATTGACGCCGGGCAAGAGCAACTCGGTCGCCGCATACACTATTCTCAGAATGAC
TTGGTTGAGTACTCACCAGTCACAGAAAAGCATCTTACGGATGGCATGACAGTAAGAGAATTATGCAGTG
CTGCCATAACCATGAGTGATAACACTGCGGCCAACTTACTTCTGACAACGATCGGAGGACCGAAGGAGCT
AACCGCTTTTTTGCACAACATGGGGGATCATGTAACTCGCCTTGATCGTTGGGAACCGGAGCTGAATGAA
GCCATACCAAACGACGAGCGTGACACCACGATGCCTGTAGCAATGGCAACAACGTTGCGCAAACTATTAA
CTGGCGAACTACTTACTCTAGCTTCCCGGCAACAATTAATAGACTGGATGGAGGCGGATAAAGTTGCAGG
ACCACTTCTGCGCTCGGCCCTTCCGGCTGGCTGGTTTATTGCTGATAAATCTGGAGCCGGTGAGCGTGGG
TCTCGCGGTATCATTGCAGCACTGGGGCCAGATGGTAAGCCCTCCCGTATCGTAGTTATCTACACGACGG
GGAGTCAGGCAACTATGGATGAACGAAATAGACAGATCGCTGAGATAGGTGCCTCACTGATTAAGCATTG
GTAACTGTCAGACCAAGTTTACTCATATATACTTTAGATTGATTTAAAACTTCATTTTTAATTTAAAAGG
ATCTAGGTGAAGATCCTTTTTGATAATCTCATGACCAAAATCCCTTAACGTGAGTTTTCGTTCCACTGAG
CGTCAGACCCCGTAGAAAAGATCAAAGGATCTTCTTGAGATCCTTTTTTTCTGCGCGTAATCTGCTGCTT
GCAAACAAAAAAACCACCGCTACCAGCGGTGGTTTGTTTGCCGGATCAAGAGCTACCAACTCTTTTTCCG
AAGGTAACTGGCTTCAGCAGAGCGCAGATACCAAATACTGTTCTTCTAGTGTAGCCGTAGTTAGGCCACC
ACTTCAAGAACTCTGTAGCACCGCCTACATACCTCGCTCTGCTAATCCTGTTACCAGTGGCTGCTGCCAG
TGGCGATAAGTCGTGTCTTACCGGGTTGGACTCAAGACGATAGTTACCGGATAAGGCGCAGCGGTCGGGC
TGAACGGGGGGTTCGTGCACACAGCCCAGCTTGGAGCGAACGACCTACACCGAACTGAGATACCTACAGC
GTGAGCTATGAGAAAGCGCCACGCTTCCCGAAGGGAGAAAGGCGGACAGGTATCCGGTAAGCGGCAGGGT
CGGAACAGGAGAGCGCACGAGGGAGCTTCCAGGGGGAAACGCCTGGTATCTTTATAGTCCTGTCGGGTTT
CGCCACCTCTGACTTGAGCGTCGATTTTTGTGATGCTCGTCAGGGGGGCGGAGCCTATGGAAAAACGCCA
GCAACGCGGCCTTTTTACGGTTCCTGGCCTTTTGCTGGCCTTTTGCTCACATGTTCTTTCCTGCGTTATC
CCCTGATTCTGTGGATAACCGTATTACCGCCTTTGAGTGAGCTGATACCGCTCGCCGCAGCCGAACGACC
GAGCGCAGCGAGTCAGTGAGCGAGGAAGCGGAAGAGCGCCCAATACGCAAACCGCCTCTCCCCGCGCGTT
GGCCGATTCATTAATGCAGCTGGCACGACAGGTTTCCCGACTGAGTCGGTGTCCGTCTCTCTCCTGAGTC
CGGACCACTTTGAGCTCTACTGGCTTCTGCGCCGCCTCTGGCCCACTGTTTCCCCTCCCCAGGCAGGTCC
TGCTTTCTCTGACCTGCATTCTCTCCCCTGGGCCTGTGCCGCTTTCTGTCTGCAGCTTGTGGCCTGGGTC
ACCTCTACGGCTGGCCCAGATCCTTCCCTGCCGCCTCCTTCAGGTTCCGTCTTCCTCCACTCCCTCTTCC
CCTTGCTCTCTGCTGTGTTGCTGCCCAAGGATGCTCTTTCCGGAGCACTTCCTTCTCGGCGCTGCACCAC
GTGATGTCCTCTGAGCGGATCCTCCCCGTGTCTGGGTCCTCTCCGGGCATCTCTCCTCCCTCACCCAACC
CCATGCCGTCTTCACTCGCTGGGTTCCCTTTTCCTTCTCCTTCTGGGGCCTGTGCCATCTCTCGTTTCTT
AGGATGGCCTTCTCCGACGGATGTCTCCCTTGCGTCCCGCCTCCCCTTCTTGTAGGCCTGCATCATCACC
GTTTTTCTGGACAACCCCAAAGTACCCCGTCTCCCTGGCTTTAGCCACCTCTCCATCCTCTTGCTTTCTT
TGCCTGGACACCCCGTTCTCCTGTGGATTCGGGTCACCTCTCACTCCTTTCATTTGGGCAGCTCCCCTAC
CCCCCTTACCTCTCTAGTCTGTGCTAGCTCTTCCAGCCCCCTGTCATGGCATCTTCCAGGGGTCCGAGAG
CTCAGCTAGTCTTCTTCCTCCAACCCGGGCCCCTATGTCCACTTCAGGACAGCATGTTTGCTGCCTCCAG
GGATCCTGTGTCCCCGAGCTGGGACCACCTTATATTCCCAGGGCCGGTTAATGTGGCTCTGGTTCTGGGT
ACTTTTATCTGTCCCCTCCACCCCACAGTATAGGCTTTGTGAGGCTCCGGTGCCCGTCAGTGGGCAGAGC
GCACATCGCCCACAGTCCCCGAGAAGTTGGGGGGAGGGGTCGGCAATTGAACCGGTGCCTAGAGAAGGTG
GCGCGGGGTAAACTGGGAAAGTGATGTCGTGTACTGGCTCCGCCTTTTTCCCGAGGGTGGGGGAGAACCG
TATATAAGTGCAGTAGTCGCCGTGAACGTTCTTTTTCGCAACGGGTTTGCCGCCAGAACACAGGTAAGTG
CCGTGTGTGGTTCCCGCGGGCCTGGCCTCTTTACGGGTTATGGCCCTTGCGTGCCTTGAATTACTTCCAC
CTGGCTCCAGTACGTGATTCTTGATCCCGAGCTGGAGCCAGGGGCGGGCCTTGCGCTTTAGGAGCCCCTT
CGCCTCGTGCTTGAGTTGAGGCCTGGCCTGGGCGCTGGGGCCGCCGCGTGCGAATCTGGTGGCACCTTCG
CGCCTGTCTCGCTGCTTTCGATAAGTCTCTAGCCATTTAAAATTTTTGATGACCTGCTGCGACGCTTTTT
TTCTGGCAAGATAGTCTTGTAAATGCGGGCCAGGATCTGCACACTGGTATTTCGGTTTTTGGGGCCGCGG
GCGGCGACGGGGCCCGTGCGTCCCAGCGCACATGTTCGGCGAGGCGGGGCCTGCGAGCGCGGCCACCGAG
AATCGGACGGGGGTAGTCTCAAGCTGGCCGGCCTGCTCTGGTGCCTGGCCTCGCGCCGCCGTGTATCGCC
CCGCCCTGGGCGGCAAGGCTGGCCCGGTCGGCACCAGTTGCGTGAGCGGAAAGATGGCCGCTTCCCGGCC
CTGCTCCAGGGGGCTCAAAATGGAGGACGCGGCGCTCGGGAGAGCGGGCGGGTGAGTCACCCACACAAAG
GAAAGGGGCCTTTCCGTCCTCAGCCGTCGCTTCATGTGACTCCACGGAGTACCGGGCGCCGTCCAGGCAC
CTCGATTAGTTCTGGAGCTTTTGGAGTACGTCGTCTTTAGGTTGGGGGGAGGGGTTTTATGCGATGGAGT
TTCCCCACACTGAGTGGGTGGAGACTGAAGTTAGGCCAGCTTGGCACTTGATGTAATTCTCCTTGGAATT
TGCCCTTTTTGAGTTTGGATCTTGGTTCATTCTCAAGCCTCAGACAGTGGTTCAAAGTTTTTTTCTTCCA
TTTCAGGTGTCGTGAAGACGTCATCGCCACCATGTCTAGACTGGACAAGAGCAAAGTCATAAACTCTGCT
CTGGAATTACTCAATGGAGTCGGTATCGAAGGCCTGACGACAAGGAAACTCGCTCAAAAGCTGGGAGTTG
AGCAGCCTACCCTGTACTGGCACGTGAAGAACAAGCGGGCCCTGCTCGATGCCCTGCCAATCGAGATGCT
GGACAGGCATCATACCCACTCCTGCCCCCTGGAAGGCGAGTCATGGCAAGACTTTCTGCGGAACAACGCC
AAGTCATACCGCTGTGCTCTCCTCTCACATCGCGACGGGGCTAAAGTGCATCTCGGCACCCGCCCAACAG
AGAAACAGTACGAAACCCTGGAAAATCAGCTCGCGTTCCTGTGTCAGCAAGGCTTCTCCCTGGAGAACGC
ACTGTACGCTCTGTCCGCCGTGGGCCACTTTACACTGGGCTGCGTATTGGAGGAACAGGAGCATCAAGTA
GCAAAAGAGGAAAGAGAGACACCTACCACCGATTCTATGCCCCCACTTCTGAAACAAGCAATTGAGCTGT
TCGACCGGCAGGGAGCCGAACCTGCCTTCCTTTTCGGCCTGGAACTAATCATATGTGGCCTGGAGAAACA
GCTAAAGTGCGAAAGCGGCGGGCCGACCGACGCCCTTGACGATTTTGACTTAGACATGCTCCCAGCCGAT
GCCCTTGACGACTTTGACCTTGATATGCTGCCTGCTGACGCTCTTGACGATTTTGACCTTGACATGCTCC
CCGGGTAAAGACGTCATTGATCATAATCAGCCATACCACATTTGTAGAGGTTTTACTTGCTTTAAAAAAC
CTCCCACACCTCCCCCTGAACCTGAAACATAAAATGAATGCAATTGTTGTTGTTAACTTGTTTATTGCAG
CTTATAATGGTTACAAATAAAGCAATAGCATCACAAATTTCACAAATAAAGCATTTTTTTCACTGCATTC
TAGTTGTGGTTTGTCCAAACTCATCAATGTATCTTAAGTGCGATATTTAAATGGGGACAGCCCCCCCCCA
AAGCCCCCAGGGATGTAATTACGTCCCTCCCCCGCTAGGGGGCAGCAGCGAGCCGCCCGGGGCTCCGCTC
CGGTCCGGCGCTCCCCCCGCATCCCCGAGCCGGCAGCGTGCGGGGACAGCCCGGGCACGGGGAAGGTGGC
ACGGGATCGCTTTCCTCTGAACGCTTCTCGCTGCTCTTTGAGCCTGCAGACACCTGGGGGGATACGGGGA
AAAAGCTTTAGGCTGAGTGCACGATCGATACGTCGCTGATATCATTTAAATGGGGACAGCCCCCCCCCAA
AGCCCCCAGGGATGTAATTACGTCCCTCCCCCGCTAGGGGGCAGCAGCGAGCCGCCCGGGGCTCCGCTCC
GGTCCGGCGCTCCCCCCGCATCCCCGAGCCGGCAGCGTGCGGGGACAGCCCGGGCACGGGGAAGGTGGCA
CGGGATCGCTTTCCTCTGAACGCTTCTCGCTGCTCTTTGAGCCTGCAGACACCTGGGGGGATACGGGGAA
AAAGCTTTAGGCTGAGTGCACGAACGTGGATTTCGTCTTCAAGAATTCCTCGAGTTTACTCCCTATCAGT
GATAGAGAACGTATGAAGAGTTTACTCCCTATCAGTGATAGAGAACGTATGCAGACTTTACTCCCTATCA
GTGATAGAGAACGTATAAGGAGTTTACTCCCTATCAGTGATAGAGAACGTATGACCAGTTTACTCCCTAT
CAGTGATAGAGAACGTATCTACAGTTTACTCCCTATCAGTGATAGAGAACGTATATCCAGTTTACTCCCT
ATCAGTGATAGAGAACGTATAAGCTTTAGGCGTGTACGGTGGGCGCCTATAAAAGCAGAGCTCGTTTAGT
GAACCGTCAGATCGCCTGGAGCAATTCCACAACACTTTTGTCTTATACCAACTTTCCGTACCACTTCCTA
CCCTCGTAAAAAGCAGCGTATAACTTCGTATAGCATACATTATACGAAGTTATGGATCCCGCCACCATGG
TGAGCAAGGGCGAGGAGCTGTTCACCGGGGTGGTGCCCATCCTGGTCGAGCTGGACGGCGACGTAAACGG
CCACAAGTTCAGCGTGTCCGGCGAGGGCGAGGGCGATGCCACCTACGGCAAGCTGACCCTGAAGTTCATC
TGCACCACCGGCAAGCTGCCCGTGCCCTGGCCCACCCTCGTGACCACCCTGACCTACGGCGTGCAGTGCT
TCAGCCGCTACCCCGACCACATGAAGCAGCACGACTTCTTCAAGTCCGCCATGCCCGAAGGCTACGTCCA
GGAGCGCACCATCTTCTTCAAGGACGACGGCAACTACAAGACCCGCGCCGAGGTGAAGTTCGAGGGCGAC
ACCCTGGTGAACCGCATCGAGCTGAAGGGCATCGACTTCAAGGAGGACGGCAACATCCTGGGGCACAAGC
TGGAGTACAACTACAACAGCCACAACGTCTATATCATGGCCGACAAGCAGAAGAACGGCATCAAGGTGAA
CTTCAAGATCCGCCACAACATCGAGGACGGCAGCGTGCAGCTCGCCGACCACTACCAGCAGAACACCCCC
ATCGGCGACGGCCCCGTGCTGCTGCCCGACAACCACTACCTGAGCACCCAGTCCGCCCTGAGCAAAGACC
CCAACGAGAAGCGCGATCACATGGTCCTGCTGGAGTTCGTGACCGCCGCCGGGATCACTCTCGGCATGGA
CGAGCTGTACAAGTAAAGATCTATAACTTCGTATAGGATACTTTATACGAAGTTATAGACGTCATTGATC
ATAATCAGCCATACCACATTTGTAGAGGTTTTACTTGCTTTAAAAAACCTCCCACACCTCCCCCTGAACC
TGAAACATAAAATGAATGCAATTGTTGTTGTTAACTTGTTTATTGCAGCTTATAATGGTTACAAATAAAG
CAATAGCATCACAAATTTCACAAATAAAGCATTTTTTTCACTGCATTCTAGTTGTGGTTTGTCCAAACTC
ATCAATGTATCTTAAGACGTCATGGGGCCACTAGGGACAGGATTGGTGACAGAAAAGCCCCATCCTTAGG
CCTCCTCCTTCCTAGTCTCCTGATATTGGGTCTAACCCCCACCTCCTGTTAGGCAGATTCCTTATCTGGT
GACACACCCCCATTTCCTGGAGCCATCTCTCTCCTTGCCAGAACCTCTAAGGTTTGCTTACGATGGAGCC
AGAGAGGATCCTGGGAGGGAGAGCTTGGCAGGGGGTGGGAGGGAAGGGGGGGATGCGTGACCTGCCCGGT
TCTCAGTGGCCACCCTGCGCTACCCTCTCCCAGAACCTGAGCTGCTCTGACGCGGCTGTCTGGTGCGTTT
CACTGATCCTGGTGCTGCAGCTTCCTTACACTTCCCAAGAGGAGAAGCAGTTTGGAAAAACAAAATCAGA
ATAAGTTGGTCCTGAGTTCTAACTTTGGCTCTTCACCTTTCTAGTCCCCAATTTATATTGTTCCTCCGTG
CGTCAGTTTTACCTGTGAGATAAGGCCAGTAGCCAGCCCCGTCCTGGCAGGGCTGTGGTGAGGAGGGGGG
TGTCCGTGTGGAAAACTCCCTTTGTGAGAATGGTGCGTCCTAGGTGTTCACCAGGTCGTGGCCGCCTCTA
CTCCCTTTCTCTTTCTCCATCCTTCTTTCCTTAAAGAGTCCCCAGTGCTATCTGGGACATATTCCTCCGC
CCAGAGCAGGGTCCCGCTTCCCTAAGGCCCTGCTCTGGGCTTCTGGGTTTGAGTCCTTGGCAAGCCCAGG
AGAGGCGCTCAGGCTTCCCTGTCCCCCTTCCTCGTCCACCATCTCATGCCCCTGGCTCTCCTGCCCCTTC
CCTACAGGGGTTCCTACTTGCGT
Features (pLannotate 1.2.2; 16 found; start..end, strand, type, name):
     19..123     +  promoter       AmpR promoter: bla
    124..984     +  CDS            AmpR: β-lactamase; bla; confers resistance to ampicillin, carbenicillin, and related antibiotics
   1155..1743    +  rep_origin     ori: high-copy-number ColE1/pMB1/pBR322/pUC origin of replication
   1926..2003    +  CDS            lacI (fragment): lac repressor; lacI; The lac repressor binds to the lac operator to inhibit transcription in E. coli. This inhibition can be relieved by adding lactose or isopropyl-β-D-thiogalactopyranoside (IPTG).
   2283..2784    +  misc_feature   HA-L: left homology arm from the adeno-associated virus integration site (AAVS1) within intron 1 of the human PPP1R12C gene
   2913..4075    +  promoter       EF-1α promoter: strong constitutive promoter for human elongation factor EF-1α
   4092..4838    +  CDS            Tet-On® 3G: modified rtTA protein that binds tightly to promoters containing the tet operator in the presence of doxycycline
   4848..4932    +  CDS            large T antigen (fragment): large T antigen from SV40 (simian virus 40)
   4955..5076    +  polyA_signal   SV40 poly(A) signal: SV40 polyadenylation signal
   5652..6030    +  promoter       TRE3G promoter: 3rd-generation Tet-responsive promoter that can be activated by binding of Tet-On® 3G
   6040..6073    +  protein_bind   loxP: Cre-mediated recombination occurs in the 8-bp core sequence (GCATACAT). Cre recombinase
   6087..6806    +  CDS            EGFP: the original enhanced GFP (Yang et al., 1996) mammalian codon-optimized
   6813..6846    +  protein_bind   lox2272: Cre-mediated recombination occurs in the 8-bp core sequence (GGATACTT). lox2272 sites are compatible with each other, but incompatible with loxP or loxN sites (Lee and Saito, 1988). Cre recombinase
   6856..6940    +  CDS            large T antigen (fragment): large T antigen from SV40 (simian virus 40)
   6963..7084    +  polyA_signal   SV40 poly(A) signal: SV40 polyadenylation signal
   7278..7807    +  misc_feature   HA-R: right homology arm from the adeno-associated virus integration site (AAVS1) within intron 1 of the human PPP1R12C gene
