[The description below was written by a language model from this plasmid's Addgene catalogue record and pLannotate feature annotations shown in this document.]
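Description:
EF1α-TetOn3G_2x cHS4_pTRE3G-loxP-EGFP-lox2272 [AAVS1] is an all-in-one landing pad (LP) donor plasmid for building doxycycline-inducible HEK293 cell lines by targeted integration at the human AAVS1 safe-harbour locus. It is built on a pcDNA3.1(+)-derived bacterial backbone of about 2 kb, giving a total size of about 7.9 kb. It replicates in E. coli from a high-copy ColE1/pUC-type origin under ampicillin selection (bla). No mammalian drug-selection marker is annotated in the feature table.

The payload sits between left and right homology arms of roughly 500 bp each, taken from intron 1 of PPP1R12C, which direct homology-directed insertion of the cassette; the nuclease used to cut the locus is not described in the record. Within the arms, a constitutive EF-1α promoter drives the Tet-On 3G reverse transactivator, terminated by an SV40 poly(A) signal. The short "large T antigen" fragments annotated next to each poly(A) signal are most likely part of that SV40 terminator region rather than expressed sequence. Downstream, a TRE3G promoter controls EGFP, followed by a second SV40 poly(A) signal, so fluorescence should appear only when doxycycline lets Tet-On 3G bind the tet operators. According to the construct name, two copies of the chicken HS4 insulator separate the two units. They are not annotated, but the unannotated gap between the first poly(A) signal and TRE3G is where they would lie.

EGFP is flanked by the heterospecific sites loxP and lox2272, which do not recombine with each other. This arrangement allows Cre recombinase-mediated cassette exchange, swapping EGFP for a gene of interest carried on a matching donor. The new gene is then placed under the integrated inducible promoter, and loss of inducible EGFP fluorescence could indicate successful exchange.
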