Addgene plasmid #227246: EF1α-TetOn3G_2x cHS4_pTRE3G-loxP-EGFP-lox2272 [AAVS1]
Purpose: All-in-one ROSE LP donor construct for TetOn3G-inducible cell line development in HEK293 cell
Depositing lab: Jae Seong Lee. Depositing organization: Ajou University. Publication: A precise and sustainable doxycycline-inducible cell line development platform for reliable mammalian cell engineering with gain-of-function mutations. Shin SW, Min H, Kim J, Lee JS. Metab Eng. 2024 Sep 5;86:12-28. doi: 10.1016/j.ymben.2024.09.004. PubMed 39242074.
Backbone
  Vector backbone: pcDNA3.1(+)
  Backbone manufacturer: Invitrogen
  Backbone size w/o insert (bp): 2000
  Total vector size (bp): 7930
  Vector type: Mammalian Expression, Cre/Lox, Synthetic Biology
Growth in bacteria
  Bacterial resistance: Ampicillin, 100 μg/mL
  Growth temperature: 37°C
  Growth strain: DH5alpha
  Copy number: High Copy
Gene/Insert 1
  Gene/Insert name: Tet-On 3G transactivator protein (alt name: TetOn3G)
  Species: Synthetic
  Insert size (bp): 747
  Promoter: EF1α
  Cloning method: Other
  Sequencing primers: 5′ GAGTGGGTGGAGACTGAAGTTA
Gene/Insert 2
  Gene/Insert name: Enhanced green fluorescent protein (alt name: EGFP)
  Species: Synthetic
  Insert size (bp): 720
  Promoter: pTRE3G
  Cloning method: Other
  Sequencing primers: 5′ GAATTCCTCGAGTTTACTCC
Terms and licenses: Academic/Nonprofit Terms; Industry Terms: Not Available to Industry
How to cite: EF1α-TetOn3G_2x cHS4_pTRE3G-loxP-EGFP-lox2272 [AAVS1] was a gift from Jae Seong Lee (Addgene plasmid # 227246 ; http://n2t.net/addgene:227246 ; RRID:Addgene_227246)
